Addgene plasmid #32214: FLAG HDAC5 S259A
Depositing lab: Reuben Shaw. Depositing organization: Salk Institute for Biological Studies. Publication: Class IIa histone deacetylases are hormone-activated regulators of FOXO and mammalian glucose homeostasis. Mihaylova MM, Vasquez DS, Ravnskjaer K, Denechaud PD, Yu RT, Alvarez JG, Downes M, Evans RM, Montminy M, Shaw RJ. Cell. 2011 May 13;145(4):607-21. 10.1016/j.cell.2011.03.043 PubMed 21565617.
Backbone
  Vector backbone: pcDNA3.1
  Backbone manufacturer: Invitrogen
  Backbone size w/o insert (bp): 5428
  Vector type: Mammalian Expression
  Selectable markers: Neomycin (select with G418) ; G418
Growth in bacteria
  Bacterial resistance: Ampicillin, 100 μg/mL
  Growth temperature: 37°C
  Growth strain: DH5alpha
  Copy number: High Copy
Gene/Insert
  Gene/Insert name: HDAC5
  Species: H. sapiens (human)
  Insert size (bp): 3400
  Mutation: Ser259Ala
  GenBank ID: NM_001015053
  Entrez Gene: HDAC5 (a.k.a. HD5, NY-CO-9)
  Promoter: CMV
  Tag / fusion protein: Flag (C terminal on insert)
  Cloning method: Restriction Enzyme; 5′ cloning site unknown (unknown if destroyed); 3′ cloning site unknown (unknown if destroyed)
  Sequencing primers: 5′ CMV-F; 3′ BGH-rev
Resource information
  A portion of this plasmid was derived from a plasmid made by: Berdeaux et al. PMID: 17468767
Terms and licenses: Academic/Nonprofit Terms; Industry Terms: Not Available to Industry
How to cite: FLAG HDAC5 S259A was a gift from Reuben Shaw (Addgene plasmid # 32214 ; http://n2t.net/addgene:32214 ; RRID:Addgene_32214)
