[The description below was written by a language model from this plasmid's Addgene catalogue record.]
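Description:
FLAG HDAC5 S259A is a mammalian expression plasmid built on the pcDNA3.1 backbone (about 5.4 kb without insert) and carrying a roughly 3.4 kb human HDAC5 coding sequence. It is maintained in E. coli as a high-copy plasmid under ampicillin selection. It also carries the neomycin resistance marker, which allows G418 selection of stably transfected mammalian cells. No feature table accompanies the record, so the details of the backbone elements and the restriction sites used for cloning are not documented; the cloning sites are listed as unknown.

Expression of the insert is driven by the CMV promoter, a strong constitutive promoter in most mammalian cell lines. The use of a BGH reverse sequencing primer is consistent with the bovine growth hormone polyadenylation region standard to this backbone lying downstream of the insert. The encoded protein is the class IIa histone deacetylase HDAC5, bearing a FLAG epitope recorded as C-terminal on the insert, which permits detection and immunoprecipitation with anti-FLAG antibodies. The defining feature is a serine-to-alanine substitution at residue 259, which removes a phosphorylatable side chain at that position.

The associated publication concerns class IIa HDACs as hormone-regulated regulators of FOXO and glucose homeostasis. In that context the construct is suited to comparing a non-phosphorylatable single-site mutant with wild-type HDAC5 in transfected cells, for example to examine how phosphorylation at this site affects the protein's regulation, localization or interactions. The record does not spell out specific experimental uses. It does note that part of the plasmid was derived from an earlier published construct.
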