>Addgene plasmid #32214 | FLAG HDAC5 S259A | addgene partial sequence | sequence record 37648 | hHDAC5-F1 (5'-ACCATGCTTCTTTGGACCAG-3')
GCGGACGGTAGGCAAGCTCCCGCGGCATCGGCCCCTGAGCCGCACTCAGTCCTCACCGCTGCCGCAGAGT
CCCCAGGCCCTGCAGCAGCTGGTCATGCAACAACAGCACCAGCAGTTCCTGGAGAAGCAGAAGCAGCAGC
AGCTACAGCTGGGCAAGATCCTCACCAAGACAGGGGAGCTGCCCAGGCAGCCCACCACCCACCCTGAGGA
GACAGAGGAGGAGCTGACGGAGCAGCAGGAGGTCTTGCTGGGGGAGGGAGCCCTGACCATGCCCCGGGAG
GGCTCCACAGAGAGTGAGAGCACACAGGAAGACCTGGAGGAGGAGGACGAGGAAGAGGATGGGGAGGAGG
AGGAGGATTGCATCCAGGTTAAGGACGAGGAGGGCGAGAGTGGTGCTGAGGAGGGGCCCGACTTGGAGGA
GCCTGGTGCTGGATACAAAAAACTGTTCTCAGATGCCCAGCCGCTGCAGCCTTTGCAGGTGTACCAGGCG
CCCCTCAGCCTGGCCACTGTGCCCCACCAGGCCCTGGGCCGTACCCAGTCCTCCCCTGCTGCCCCTGGGG
GCATGAAGAGCCCCCCAGACCAGCCCGTCAAGCACCTCTTCACCACAGGTGTGGTCTACGACACGTTCAT
GCTAAAGCACCAGTGCATGTGCGGGAACACACACGTGCACCCTGAGCATGCTGGCCGGATCCAGAGCATC
TGGTCCCGGCTGCAGGAGACAGGCCTGCTTAGCAAGTGCGAGCGGATCCGAGGTCGC
