>Addgene plasmid #32214 | FLAG HDAC5 S259A | addgene partial sequence | sequence record 38797 | hHDAC5-F3 5'-gaagtcaaaggagcccacac-3'
GCACCCCAAATGCTGGGGAGCCCACCATGCTTCTTTGGACCAGAGTTCCCCTCCCCAGAGCGGCCCCCCT
GGGACGCCTCCCTCCTACAAACTGCCTTTGCCTGGGCCCTACGACAGTCGAGACGACTTCCCCCTCCGCA
AAACAGCCGCTGAACCCAACTTGAAAGTGCGTTCAAGGCTAAAACAGAAGGTGGCTGAGCGGAGAAGCAG
TCCCCTCCTGCGTCGCAAGGATGGGACTGTTATTAGCACCTTTAAGAAGAGAGCTGTTGAGATCACAGGT
GCCGGGCCTGGGGCGTCGTCCGTGTGTAACAGCGCACCCGGCTCCGGCCCCAGCTCTCCCAACAGCTCCC
ACAGCACCATCGCTGAGAATGGCTTTACTGGCTCAGTCCCCAACATCCCCACTGAGATGCTCCCTCAGCA
CCGAGCCCTCCCTCTGGACAGCTCCCCCAACCAGTTCAGCCTCTACACGTCTCCTTCTCTGCCCAACATC
TCCCTAGGGCTGCAGGCCACGGTCACTGTCACCAACTCACACCTCACTGCCTCCCCGAAGCTGTCGACAC
AGCAGGAGGCCGAGAGGCAGGCCCTCCAGTCCCTGCGGCAGGGTGGCACGCTGACCGGCAAGTTCATGAG
CACATCCTCTATTCCTGGCTGCCTGCTGGGCGTGGCACTGGAGGGCGACGGGAGCCCCCACGGGCATGCC
TCCCTGCTGCAGCATGTGCTGTTGCTGGAGCAGGCCCGGCAGCAGAGCACCCTCATTGCTGTGCCACTCC
ACGGGCAGTCCCCACTAGTGACGGGTGAACGTGTGGCCACCAGCATGCGGACGGTAGGCAAGCTCCCGCG
GCATCGGCCCCTGAGCCGC
