>Addgene plasmid #32214 | FLAG HDAC5 S259A | addgene partial sequence | sequence record 39178 | BGH-Rev 5'-TAGAAGGCACAGTCGAGG-3'
CTCGAGTTTTTATCATCATCATCTTTATAATCCCCCAGGGCAGGCTCCTGCTCCATGGGCTCCTCTGCCG
GCCTGGGGCTGTGTTCCCGGGCTGCCGCAGCCTGGGCCTGCTCGGCCCCCACCGACAGCAAGGCCATGGC
GCTCACAGTCTCGGCCTCCTCGGTCTCACCTGCTTGGGCCTCTCGCAGGGACCGGCCCAGACCAGCGGCG
AACTTCTGCACACAGCTCCAGTGTTTGCTCTGGATCTCGATGACTTTCTCTAGCGTGGCCACTGCGTTGA
TGTTGGGCTTTTGCTGCAAGACTGCCTCATCCAAGGGCTGCAGCTCTACACTGAGCAGAGCCGAGACACA
AGCCTCAGAGGCATCACAGATGGCGGTCAAGTCATGGCCTCCCTCCAGGGCCAGCACCACCCGGCCCCCT
GCCAGGGTCATCAGCTGCCTGGTCAAGTGGCCAAAACATCTGGCGGTGACAGAGTAGCCACCCAGAGGAG
ACAGATGTCCTTCAACAGCATCAAACCCGGCGGAGACTAGGACCACATCAGGTGAGAACTCGTGGGCAAT
GGGCATCACCACTGTCCTGAAGGCTGTAAGGTACTCCACGTCTCCAATGGGGGGGTCCACACCTCCTGTC
CATGCCACGTTCACATTGTACCCCACGCCTGGTCCTCCACCAACCTCTTCAGGAGCCCCAGAGCCTGGAA
AGAAGTTCCCGTTGTCATAGCGATGCAGAGAGATGTAGAGCACAGAGGGGTCATTATATAACGACTGCTG
GGTGG
